>Addgene plasmid #214512 | AiP1663 - pAAV-AiE2346m-minBG-SYFP2-WPRE-BGHpA | addgene full sequence | sequence record 432544 | Addgene NGS Result
GGTAAGCGGCAGGGTCGGAACAGGAGAGCGCACGAGGGAGCTTCCAGGGGGAAACGCCTGGTATCTTTAT
AGTCCTGTCGGGTTTCGCCACCTCTGACTTGAGCGTCGATTTTTGTGATGCTCGTCAGGGGGGCGGAGCC
TATGGAAAAACGCCAGCAACGCGGCCTTTTTACGGTTCCTGGCCTTTTGCTGGCCTTTTGCTCACATGTC
CTGCAGGCAGCTGCGCGCTCGCTCGCTCACTGAGGCCGCCCGGGCGTCGGGCGACCTTTGGTCGCCCGGC
CTCAGTGAGCGAGCGAGCGCGCAGAGAGGGAGTGGCCAACTCCATCACTAGGGGTTCCTGCGGCCGCACG
CGTTGTAAGAGTAATAATCGTATGGAACCCACTTTGGTCTCCAACTCACATTTCCCCTGCTTTAGTCTCC
AGAGTATGGTGTCTTTGTTATGATCTTGAGGGATGTGAAACACTGGCACTCTCCAAATCCACCGGTGCTA
TGTAGGGAGAAGCAGGAGGCCTAAGGGAGAGAGCTGGCCGACATGGACACGGAGTGGAAGGCAGGAAGGA
AAAGCCTCTAGCCTCTCACCCCGTGAGGGACTCCACTCCTTAAAGCTGTCCCCCAGGTCTAAAACTTCCT
GTGTTAGGAAAGGTGCTTTAGAAAGAACATCCCATCTAAGAGCAGCTAAGAGCAAGAACATTTATTCGAG
TGTGAACAATCCAGAAGTCAGCGATTGCAGTTACGCTGGCTCCGAGTCAGCCGTCTCCTCCCCTCCGGAT
CACAAGCTGGCTGTCAGGGTTCCAAGCTTCATGTTTTCACCCAGCAGCGGCACTAGACAGAAAGGGAAAG
GAGGCCAAGAGAGCTACCAGCACATCTCTTCGAGGGAGCAAAGTGGGGCCCTGAAGCTACCCTTGTAAGT
CCCACGACATGGAAATGAACTCACAAGTCTCAAAACTGTACCGGCTACGCCCTTTTCTTATCTGTAAGAC
TGACTACGCCCCACGTGATGGACTAAGCTTTAGGGCCCGGAGCTCGGGCTGGGCATAAAAGTCAGGGCAG
AGCCATCTATTGCTTACATTTGCTTCTGGGATCCAGATCTTTCGAAGCTAGCGCTACCGGTCGCCACCAT
GGTGAGCAAGGGCGAGGAGCTGTTCACCGGGGTGGTGCCCATCCTGGTCGAGCTGGACGGCGACGTAAAC
GGCCACAAGTTCAGCGTGTCCGGCGAGGGCGAGGGCGATGCCACCTACGGCAAGCTGACCCTGAAGCTGA
TCTGCACCACCGGCAAGCTGCCCGTGCCCTGGCCCACCCTCGTGACCACCCTGGGCTACGGCGTGCAGTG
CTTCGCCCGCTACCCCGACCACATGAAGCAGCACGACTTCTTCAAGTCCGCCATGCCCGAAGGCTACGTC
CAGGAGCGCACCATCTTCTTCAAGGACGACGGCAACTACAAGACCCGCGCCGAGGTGAAGTTCGAGGGCG
ACACCCTGGTGAACCGCATCGAGCTGAAGGGCATCGACTTCAAGGAGGACGGCAACATCCTGGGGCACAA
GCTGGAGTACAACTACAACAGCCACAACGTCTATATCACCGCCGACAAGCAGAAGAACGGCATCAAGGCC
AACTTCAAGATCCGCCACAACATCGAGGACGGCGGCGTGCAGCTCGCCGACCACTACCAGCAGAACACCC
CCATCGGCGACGGCCCCGTGCTGCTGCCCGACAACCACTACCTGAGCTACCAGTCCAAGCTGAGCAAAGA
CCCCAACGAGAAGCGCGATCACATGGTCCTGCTGGAGTTCGTGACCGCCGCCGGGATCACTCTCGGCATG
GACGAGCTGTACAAGTAAGTCGACGGCGCGCCGCGGCCGCGAATTCGATATCATAATCAACCTCTGGATT
ACAAAATTTGTGAAAGATTGACTGGTATTCTTAACTATGTTGCTCCTTTTACGCTATGTGGATACGCTGC
TTTAATGCCTTTGTATCATGCTATTGCTTCCCGTATGGCTTTCATTTTCTCCTCCTTGTATAAATCCTGG
TTAGTTCTTGCCACGGCGGAACTCATCGCCGCCTGCCTTGCCCGCTGCTGGACAGGGGCTCGGCTGTTGG
GCACTGACAATTCCGTGGCTCGAGAGATCTTCGACTGTGCCTTCTAGTTGCCAGCCATCTGTTGTTTGCC
CCTCCCCCGTGCCTTCCTTGACCCTGGAAGGTGCCACTCCCACTGTCCTTTCCTAATAAAATGAGGAAAT
TGCATCGCATTGTCTGAGTAGGTGTCATTCTATTCTGGGGGGTGGGGTGGGGCAGGACAGCAAGGGGGAG
GATTGGGAAGACAATAGCAGGCATGAGATCTCACGTGCGGACCGAGCGGCCGCAGGAACCCCTAGTGATG
GAGTTGGCCACTCCCTCTCTGCGCGCTCGCTCGCTCACTGAGGCCGGGCGACCAAAGGTCGCCCGACGCC
CGGGCTTTGCCCGGGCGGCCTCAGTGAGCGAGCGAGCGCGCAGCTGCCTGCAGGGGCGCCTGATGCGGTA
TTTTCTCCTTACGCATCTGTGCGGTATTTCACACCGCATA
[95 nt withheld, positions 2561-2655]
T
[46 nt withheld, positions 2657-2702]
C
[141 nt withheld, positions 2704-2844]
CCTTTGACGTTGGAGTCCACGTTCTTT
[37 nt withheld, positions 2872-2908]
ACTCTATCTCGGGCTATTCTTTTGATTTATAAGGGATTTTGCCGATTTCGGTCTATTGGTTAAAAAATGA
GCTGATTTAACAAAAATTTAACGCGAATTTTAACAAAATATTAACGTTTACAATTTTATGGTGCACTCTC
AGTACAATCTGCTCTGATGCCGCATAGTTAAGCCAGCCCCGACACCCGCCAACACCCGCTGACGCGCCCT
GACGGGCTTGTCTGCTCCCGGCATCCGCTTACAGACAAGCTGTGACCGTCTCCGGGAGCTGCATGTGTCA
GAGGTTTTCACCGTCATCACCGAAACGCGCGAGACGAAAGGGCCTCGTGATACGCCTATTTTTATAGGTT
AATGTCATGATAATAATGGTTTCTTAGACGTCAGGTGGCACTTTTCGGGGAAATGTGCGCGGAACCCCTA
TTTGTTTATTTTTCTAAATACATTCAAATATGTATCCGCTCATGAGACAATAACCCTGATAAATGCTTCA
ATAATATTGAAAAAGGAAGAGTATGAGTATTCAACATTTCCGTGTCGCCCTTATTCCCTTTTTTGCGGCA
TTTTGCCTTCCTGTTTTTGCTCACCCAGAAACGCTGGTGAAAGTAAAAGATGCTGAAGATCAGTTGGGTG
CACGAGTGGGTTACATCGAACTGGATCTCAACAGCGGTAAGATCCTTGAGAGTTTTCGCCCCGAAGAACG
TTTTCCAATGATGAGCACTTTTAAAGTTCTGCTATGTGGCGCGGTATTATCCCGTATTGACGCCGGGCAA
GAGCAACTCGGTCGCCGCATACACTATTCTCAGAATGACTTGGTTGAGTACTCACCAGTCACAGAAAAGC
ATCTTACGGATGGCATGACAGTAAGAGAATTATGCAGTGCTGCCATAACCATGAGTGATAACACTGCGGC
CAACTTACTTCTGACAACGATCGGAGGACCGAAGGAGCTAACCGCTTTTTTGCACAACATGGGGGATCAT
GTAACTCGCCTTGATCGTTGGGAACCGGAGCTGAATGAAGCCATACCAAACGACGAGCGTGACACCACGA
TGCCTGTAGCAATGGCAACAACGTTGCGCAAACTATTAACTGGCGAACTACTTACTCTAGCTTCCCGGCA
ACAATTAATAGACTGGATGGAGGCGGATAAAGTTGCAGGACCACTTCTGCGCTCGGCCCTTCCGGCTGGC
TGGTTTATTGCTGATAAATCTGGAGCCGGTGAGCGTGGGTCTCGCGGTATCATTGCAGCACTGGGGCCAG
ATGGTAAGCCCTCCCGTATCGTAGTTATCTACACGACGGGGAGTCAGGCAACTATGGATGAACGAAATAG
ACAGATCGCTGAGATAGGTGCCTCACTGATTAAGCATTGGTAACTGTCAGACCAAGTTTACTCATATATA
CTTTAGATTGATTTAAAACTTCATTTTTAATTTAAAAGGATCTAGGTGAAGATCCTTTTTGATAATCTCA
TGACCAAAATCCCTTAACGTGAGTTTTCGTTCCACTGAGCGTCAGACCCCGTAGAAAAGATCAAAGGATC
TTCTTGAGATCCTTTTTTTCTGCGCGTAATCTGCTGCTTGCAAACAAAAAAACCACCGCTACCAGCGGTG
GTTTGTTTGCCGGATCAAGAGCTACCAACTCTTTTTCCGAAGGTAACTGGCTTCAGCAGAGCGCAGATAC
CAAATACTGTTCTTCTAGTGTAGCCGTAGTTAGGCCACCACTTCAAGAACTCTGTAGCACCGCCTACATA
CCTCGCTCTGCTAATCCTGTTACCAGTGGCTGCTGCCAGTGGCGATAAGTCGTGTCTTACCGGGTTGGAC
TCAAGACGATAGTTACCGGATAAGGCGCAGCGGTCGGGCTGAACGGGGGGTTCGTGCACACAGCCCAGCT
TGGAGCGAACGACCTACACCGAACTGAGATACCTACAGCGTGAGCTATGAGAAAGCGCCACGCTTCCCGA
AGGGAGAAAGGCGGACAGGTATCC
Features (pLannotate 1.2.2; 14 found; start..end, strand, type, name):
    221..248     +  repeat_region  AAV2 ITR (fragment): inverted terminal repeat of adeno-associated virus serotype 2 inverted
    277..304     +  repeat_region  AAV2 ITR (fragment): inverted terminal repeat of adeno-associated virus serotype 2 inverted
   1119..1835    +  CDS            SYFP2: SYFP2 is a basic (constitutively fluorescent) yellow fluorescent protein published in 2006, derived from Aequorea victoria. It is reported to be a very rapidly-maturing monomer with moderate acid sensitivity.
   1875..2032    +  misc_feature   WPRE (fragment): woodchuck hepatitis virus posttranscriptional regulatory element
   2038..2118    +  misc_feature   WPRE (fragment): woodchuck hepatitis virus posttranscriptional regulatory element
   2135..2246    +  polyA_signal   bGH poly(A) signal: bovine growth hormone polyadenylation signal
   2364..2504    +  repeat_region  AAV2 ITR: inverted terminal repeat of adeno-associated virus serotype 2 inverted
   2509..2560    -  misc_feature   bom (fragment): basis of mobility region from pBR322
   2579..3034    +  rep_origin     f1 ori (sequence partly withheld): f1 bacteriophage origin of replication; arrow indicates direction of (+) strand synthesis
   3035..3084    -  misc_feature   bom (fragment): basis of mobility region from pBR322
   3186..3221    -  CDS            rop (fragment): Rop protein, which maintains plasmids at low copy number; rop
   3316..3420    +  promoter       AmpR promoter: bla
   3421..4281    +  CDS            AmpR: β-lactamase; bla; confers resistance to ampicillin, carbenicillin, and related antibiotics
   4452..148     +  rep_origin     ori (across the origin): high-copy-number ColE1/pMB1/pBR322/pUC origin of replication
