[The description below was written by a language model from this plasmid's Addgene catalogue record and pLannotate feature annotations shown in this document.]
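Description:
AiP1663 - pAAV-AiE2346m-minBG-SYFP2-WPRE-BGHpA is an AAV transfer plasmid built on a pAAV2 backbone, intended for packaging a recombinant AAV genome that reports enhancer activity in the brain. The sequenced plasmid is 4,892 nt and is maintained in bacteria through a high-copy ColE1/pUC-type origin with ampicillin selection (β-lactamase under its own promoter). An f1 phage origin is also present, along with short remnants of pBR322 bom and rop that are backbone leftovers. AAV2 inverted terminal repeats bracket the expression cassette. The annotation detects the right-hand ITR in full, but only short fragments on the left. This is common for these repetitive, structured elements in assembled sequencing reads, though the record does not say whether the left ITR is intact.

Between the ITRs, the AiE2346m enhancer sits upstream of a minimal beta-globin promoter (minBG), which has little activity of its own, so transcription depends on the adjacent enhancer. Neither the enhancer nor minBG is picked up in the automated feature table, but they presumably occupy the unannotated stretch before the SYFP2 coding sequence. SYFP2 is a rapidly maturing monomeric yellow fluorescent protein derived from Aequorea victoria. It is followed by a WPRE, annotated as two fragments consistent with a shortened version, which boosts transcript stability and expression. A bovine growth hormone polyadenylation signal terminates the cassette. The enhancer was inserted by Gibson assembly at an SgrAI site that was destroyed in the process.

The construct belongs to a collection of enhancer AAVs developed for genetic access to cortical cell types. It is used to label the cell populations in which AiE2346m is active. The record does not state which populations those are.
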