Addgene plasmid #214512: AiP1663 - pAAV-AiE2346m-minBG-SYFP2-WPRE-BGHpA
Purpose: AiE2346m is an enhancer sequence, designed to drive AAV-mediated transgene expression in specific populations of brain cells
Depositing lab: Allen Institute for Brain Science & Bosiljka Tasic. Depositing organization: Allen Institute. Publication: A suite of enhancer AAVs and transgenic mouse lines for genetic access to cortical cell types. Ben-Simon Y, Hooper M, Narayan S, Daigle TL, Dwivedi D, Way SW, Oster A, Stafford DA, Mich JK, Taormina MJ, Martinez RA, Opitz-Araya X, Roth JR, Alexander JR, Allen S, Amster A, Arbuckle J, Ayala A, Baker PM, Bakken TE, Barcelli T, Barta S, Bendrick J, Bertagnolli D, Bielstein C, Bishwakarma P, Bowlus J, Boyer G, Brouner K, Casian B, Casper T, Chakka AB, Chakrabarty R, Chance RK, Chavan S, Clark M, Colbert K, Collman F, Daniel S, Departee M, DiValentin P, Donadio N, Dotson N, Egdorf T, Fliss T, Gabitto M, Garcia J, Gary A, Gasperini M, Gloe J, Goldy J, Gore BB, Graybuck L, Greisman N, Haeseleer F, Halterman C, Haradon Z, Hastings SD, Helback O, Ho W, Hockemeyer D, Huang C, Huff S, Hunker A, Johansen N, Jones D, Juneau Z, Kalmbach B, Kannan M, Khem S, Kussick E, Kutsal R, Larsen R, Lee C, Lee AY, Leibly M, Lenz GH, Li S, Liang E, Lusk N, Madigan Z, Malloy J, Malone J, McCue R, Melchor J, Mollenkopf T, Moosman S, Morin E, Newman D, Ng L, Ngo K, Omstead V, Otto S, Oyama A, Pena N, Pham T, Phillips E, Pom CA, Potekhina L, Ransford S, Ray PL, Rette D, Reynoldson C, Rimorin C, Rocha D, Ruiz A, Sanchez REA, Sawyer L, Sedeno-Cortes A, Sevigny JP, Shapovalova N, Shepard N, Shulga L, Sigler AR, Siverts L, Soliman S, Somasundaram S, Staats B, Stewart K, Szelenyi E, Tieu M, Trader C, Tran A, van Velthoven CTJ, Walker M, Wang Y, Weed N, Wirthlin M, Wood T, Wynalda B, Yao Z, Zhou T, Ariza J, Dee N, Reding M, Ronellenfitch K, Mufti S, Sunkin SM, Smith KA, Esposito L, Waters J, Thyagarajan B, Yao S, Lein ES, Zeng H, Levi BP, Ngai J, Ting JT, Tasic B. Cell. 2025 May 16:S0092-8674(25)00513-6. doi: 10.1016/j.cell.2025.05.002. PubMed 40403729.
Backbone
  Vector backbone: pAAV2
  Vector type: AAV
Growth in bacteria
  Bacterial resistance: Ampicillin, 100 μg/mL
  Growth temperature: 37°C
  Growth strain: NEB Stable
  Copy number: High Copy
Gene/Insert
  Gene/Insert name: SYFP2
  Species: Synthetic
  Promoter: minBG
  Cloning method: Gibson Cloning
Terms and licenses: Academic/Nonprofit Terms; Industry Terms: Not Available to Industry
Depositor comments: 5' Cloning Site: SgrAI (destroyed), 3' Cloning Site: SgrAI (destroyed). Please visit https://doi.org/10.1101/2024.06.10.597244 for bioRxiv preprint.
How to cite: AiP1663 - pAAV-AiE2346m-minBG-SYFP2-WPRE-BGHpA was a gift from Allen Institute for Brain Science & Bosiljka Tasic (Addgene plasmid # 214512 ; http://n2t.net/addgene:214512 ; RRID:Addgene_214512)
